Addgene plasmid #147397: pAc5.1B-EGFP-CeAIN2_254-400-HsTNRC6C_1207-1690-CIM2mut_R
Purpose: Insect Expression of CeAIN2_254-400-HsTNRC6C_1207-1690-CIM2mut
Depositing lab: Elisa Izaurralde. Depositing organization: Max Planck Institute for Developmental Biology. Publication: The interactions of GW182 proteins with PABP and deadenylases are required for both translational repression and degradation of miRNA targets. Huntzinger E, Kuzuoglu-Ozturk D, Braun JE, Eulalio A, Wohlbold L, Izaurralde E. Nucleic Acids Res. 2013 Jan;41(2):978-94. doi: 10.1093/nar/gks1078. Epub 2012 Nov 21. PubMed 23172285.
Backbone
  Vector backbone: Unknown
  Vector type: Insect Expression
Growth in bacteria
  Bacterial resistance: Ampicillin, 100 μg/mL
  Growth temperature: 37°C
  Growth strain: DH5alpha
  Copy number: Low Copy
Gene/Insert
  Gene/Insert name: CeAIN2_254-400-HsTNRC6C_1207-1690-CIM2mut
  Species: H. sapiens (human), C. elegans (nematode)
  Entrez Gene: TNRC6C
  Cloning method: Unknown
Terms and licenses: Academic/Nonprofit Terms; Industry Terms: Not Available to Industry
Depositor comments: Plasmids from this collection were made available to the research community and donated after the lab closed. Please note that the sequence provided by the depositing laboratory may be theoretical/predicted or based on Sanger sequencing results. There may be discrepancies between sequencing results obtained by Addgene and the depositor sequence. If an Addgene verified sequence is not available, please contact before placing your order to request that our lab fully sequence the plasmid.
How to cite: pAc5.1B-EGFP-CeAIN2_254-400-HsTNRC6C_1207-1690-CIM2mut_R was a gift from Elisa Izaurralde (Addgene plasmid # 147397 ; http://n2t.net/addgene:147397 ; RRID:Addgene_147397)
