[The description below was written by a language model from this plasmid's Addgene catalogue record and pLannotate feature annotations shown in this document.]
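Description:
pAc5.1B-EGFP-CeAIN2_254-400-HsTNRC6C_1207-1690-CIM2mut_R is a 7,953-nt insect-cell expression plasmid. The catalogue lists the backbone as unknown, but the name and annotated parts point to a pAc5.1-type vector. It is propagated in E. coli through a ColE1/pUC-family origin and selected with ampicillin via the β-lactamase gene and its own promoter. The record lists it as low copy, although the origin is annotated as a high-copy type. The short tetracycline-resistance and SV40 large T antigen fragments in the feature table appear to be non-functional backbone remnants.

Expression is driven by the Drosophila melanogaster actin 5C promoter, which gives strong constitutive transcription in Drosophila cell lines. The transcript is terminated at an SV40 polyadenylation signal. The coding region begins with EGFP and continues into a chimeric GW182-family protein. This chimera joins residues 254–400 of C. elegans AIN-2 to residues 1207–1690 of human TNRC6C. The unannotated gap between EGFP and the TNRC6C fragment presumably holds the AIN-2 segment, which the annotation tool did not detect. A V5 epitope sequence lies downstream of the insert, but the record does not say whether it is in frame and translated. The name indicates a "CIM2" mutation in the TNRC6C portion; the record does not define this mutation or the "_R" suffix.

TNRC6C is a scaffold protein in miRNA silencing that bridges Argonaute proteins and the CCR4-NOT and PAN deadenylase complexes. The associated publication examines how GW182 interactions with PABP and deadenylases contribute to translational repression and degradation of miRNA targets. The construct therefore fits expression of a GFP-tagged mutant chimera for interaction or silencing studies in insect cells.
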