Features (pLannotate 1.2.2; 10 found; start..end, strand, type, name):
     56..2568    +  promoter       Ac5 promoter: Drosophila melanogaster actin 5C promoter
   2588..3304    +  CDS            EGFP: EGFP is a basic (constitutively fluorescent) green fluorescent protein published in 1996, derived from Aequorea victoria. It is reported to be a rapidly-maturing weak dimer with moderate acid sensitivity.
   3758..5209    +  CDS            TNRC6C (fragment): TNR6C_HUMAN - Also known as KIAA1582. Experimental evidence at protein level: Swiss-Prot protein existence level 1. Plays a role in RNA-mediated gene silencing by micro-RNAs (miRNAs). Required for miRNA-dependent translational repression of complementary mRNAs by argonaute family proteins. As scaffoldng protein associates with argonaute proteins bound to partially complementary mRNAs and simultaneously can recruit CCR4-NOT and PAN deadenylase complexes. From Homo sapiens (Human).
   5238..5279    +  CDS            V5 tag: epitope tag from simian virus 5
   5379..5513    -  polyA_signal   SV40 poly(A) signal: SV40 polyadenylation signal
   5536..5620    -  CDS            large T antigen (fragment): large T antigen from SV40 (simian virus 40)
   5621..6091    +  CDS            TcR (fragment): tetracycline efflux protein; tet; confers resistance to tetracycline
   6135..6723    -  rep_origin     ori: high-copy-number ColE1/pMB1/pBR322/pUC origin of replication
   6894..7754    -  CDS            AmpR: β-lactamase; bla; confers resistance to ampicillin, carbenicillin, and related antibiotics
   7755..7859    -  promoter       AmpR promoter: bla
>Addgene plasmid #147397 | pAc5.1B-EGFP-CeAIN2_254-400-HsTNRC6C_1207-1690-CIM2mut_R | depositor full sequence | sequence record 289844 | Full Sequence
CTTCAAGGAATTAATTCTATATTCTAAAAACACAAATGATACTTCTAAAAAAAATCATGAATGGCATCAA
CTCTGAATCAAATCTTTGCAGATGCACCTACTTCTCATTTCCACTGTCACATCATTTTTCCAGATCTCGC
TGCCTGTTATGTGGCCCACAAACCAAGACACGTTTTATGGCCATTAAAGCTGGCTGATCGTCGCCAAACA
CCAAATACATATCAATATGTACATTCGAGAAAGAAGCGATCAAAGAAGCGTCTTCGGGCGAGTAGGAGAA
TGCGGAGGAGAAGGAGAACGAGCTGATCTAGTATCTCTCCACAATCCAATGCCAACTGACCAACTGGCCA
TATTCGGAGCAATTTGAAGCCAATTTCCATCGCCTGGCGATCGCTCCATTCTTGGCTATATGTTTTTCAC
CGTTCCCGGGGCCATTTTCAAAGACTCGTCGGTAAGATAAGATTGTGTCACTCGCTGTCTCTCTTCATTT
GTCGAAGAATGCTGAGGAATTTCGCGATGACGTCGGCGAGTATTTTGAAGAATGAGAATAATTTGTATTT
ATACGAAAATCAGTTAGTGGAATTTTCTACAAAAACATGTTATCTATAGATAATTTTGTTGCAAAATATG
TTGACTATGACAAAGATTGTATGTATATACCTTTAATGTATTCTCATTTTCTTATGTATTTATAATGGCA
ATGATGATACTGATGATATTTTAAGATGATGCCAGACCACAGGCTGATTTCTGCGTCTTTTGCCGAACGC
AGTGCATGTGCGGTTGTTGTTTTTTGGAATAGTTTCAATTTTCGGACTGTCCGCTTTGATTTCAGTTTCT
TGGCTTATTCAAAAAGCAAAGTAAAGCCAAAAAAGCGAGATGGCAATACCAAATGCGGCAAAACGGTAGT
GGAAGGAAAGGGGTGCGGGGCAGCGGAAGGAAGGGTGGGGCGGGGCGTGGCGGGGTCTGTGGCTGGGCGC
GACGTCACCGACGTTGGAGCCACTCCTTTGACCATGTGTGCGTGTGTGTATTATTCGTGTCTCGCCACTC
GCCGGTTGTTTTTTTCTTTTTATCTCGCTCTCTCTAGCGCCATCTCGTACGCATGCTCAACGCACCGCAT
GTTGCCGTGTCCTTTATGCGTCATTTTGGCTCGAAATAGGCAATTATTTAAACAAAGATTAGTCAACGAA
AACGCTAAAATAAATAAGTCTACAATATGGTTACTTATTGCCATGTGTGTGCAGCCAACGATAGCAACAA
AAGCAACAACACAGTGGCTTTCCCTCTTTCACTTTTTGTTTGCAAGCGCGTGCGAGCAAGACGGCACGAC
CGGCAAACGCAATTACGCTGACAAAGAGCAGACGAAGTTTTGGCCGAAAAACATCAAGGCGCCTGATACG
AATGCATTTGCAATAACAATTGCGATATTTAATATTGTTTATGAAGCTGTTTGACTTCAAAACACACAAA
AAAAAAAATAAAACAAATTATTTGAAAGAGAATTAGGAATCGGACAGCTTATCGTTACGGGCTAACAGCA
CACCGAGACGAAATAGCTTACCTGACGTCACAGCCTCTGGAAGAACTGCCGCCAAGCAGAGAGAGAGAGA
AAAAGAGGGAGAGCAGCTTAGACCGCATGTGCTTGTGTGTGAGGCGTCTCTCTCTTCGTCTCCTGTTTGC
GCAAACGCATAGACTGCACTGAGAAAATCGATTACCTATTTTTTATGAATGAATATTTGCACTATTACTA
TTCAAAACTATTAAGATAGCAATCACATTCAATAGCCAAATACTATACCACCTGAGCGATGCAACGAAAT
GATCAATTTGAGCAAAAATGCTGCATATTTAGGACGGCATCATTATAGAAATGCTTCTTGCTGTGTACTT
TTCTCTCGTCTGGCAGCTGTTTCGCCGTTATTGTTAAAACCGGCTTAAGTTAGGTGTGTTTTCTACGACT
AGTGATGCCCCTACTAGAAGATGTGTGTTGCACAAATGTCCCTGAATAACCAATTTGAAGTGCAGATAGC
AGTAAACGTAAGCTAATATGAATATTATTTAACTGTAATGTTTTAATATCGCTGGACATTACTAATAAAC
CCACTATAAACACATGTACATATGTATGTTTTGGCATACAATGAGTAGTTGGGGAAAAAATGTGTAAAAG
CACCGTGACCATCACAGCATAAAGATAACCAGCTGAAGTATCGAATATGAGTAACCCCCAAATTGAATCA
CATGCCGCAACTGATAGGACCCATGGAAGTACACTCTTCATGGCGATATACAAGACACACACAAGCACGA
ACACCCAGTTGCGGAGGAAATTCTCCGTAAATGAAAACCCAATCGGCGAACAATTCATACCCATATATGG
TAAAAGTTTTGAACGCGACTTGAGAGCGGAGAGCATTGCGGCTGATAAGGTTTTAGCGCTAAGCGGGCTT
TATAAAACGGGCTGCGGGACCAGTTTTCATATCACTACCGTTTGAGTTCTTGTGCTGTGTGGATACTCCT
CCCGACACAAAGCCGCTCCATCAGCCAGCAGTCGTCTAATCCAGAGACCCCGGATCGGGGTACCAACATG
GTGAGCAAGGGCGAGGAGCTGTTCACCGGGGTGGTGCCCATCCTGGTCGAGCTGGACGGCGACGTAAACG
GCCACAAGTTCAGCGTGTCCGGCGAGGGCGAGGGCGATGCCACCTACGGCAAGCTGACCCTGAAGTTCAT
CTGCACCACCGGCAAGCTGCCCGTGCCCTGGCCCACCCTCGTGACCACCCTGACCTACGGCGTGCAGTGC
TTCAGCCGCTACCCCGACCACATGAAGCAGCACGACTTCTTCAAGTCCGCCATGCCCGAAGGCTACGTCC
AGGAGCGCACCATCTTCTTCAAGGACGACGGCAACTACAAGACCCGCGCCGAGGTGAAGTTCGAGGGCGA
CACCCTGGTGAACCGCATCGAGCTGAAGGGCATCGACTTCAAGGAGGACGGCAACATCCTGGGGCACAAG
CTGGAGTACAACTACAACAGCCACAACGTCTATATCATGGCCGACAAGCAGAAGAACGGCATCAAGGTGA
ACTTCAAGATCCGCCACAACATCGAGGACGGCAGCGTGCAGCTCGCCGACCACTACCAGCAGAACACCCC
CATCGGCGACGGCCCCGTGCTGCTGCCCGACAACCACTACCTGAGCACCCAGTCCGCCCTGAGCAAAGAC
CCCAACGAGAAGCGCGATCACATGGTCCTGCTGGAGTTCGTGACCGCCGCCGGGATCACTCTCGGCATGG
ACGAGCTGTACAAGCCAAGCTTAATGGATGATTATTCAATGTGGACTGATGAGAATGATGAAGACGCGAA
AAAGAAAAAATCGTTGAGAGATAAGGGATTGAGTGGATGGGGTGATGCTGATGTATCAAACAGTAAACCA
ATTCGCCGTTGGATTGTGCCAGAAGGCCAAGAAGAAGACTTTGAAACGGCAATGGAACGATGTCCAAGTC
ATTTGAAAAAGAAAGCATTGAATGAAGAAGCTCTTCGTCGACGTTTAACATCTGAAAATCCACAAATAGT
GGCACAAGCTCAACAACAAGCCGAAGAAGAGGCGAATGCTATGATGAGGATTGGACGAAGACCCATTGTT
CCCAGTGGATGGGGTGATATTCCATCTGAAATTAGTACTGACAAGTCAGAATTCGATCAAAGCTCGTCAC
GTGGTTGGGATGAAGGAAGTATAAGCGGTGGTGGAAGTTGCGGCCGCGCCCAGGCCCTGCTCGTGAAGCA
GCCACCACCGCCACCGCCCCCGCCGCACCTGTCTCTGCACCCCTCTGCAGGCAAATCGGCCATGGACAGC
TTCCCCTCGCACCCACAGACTCCCGGCCTACCTGACCTGCAGACCAAAGAGCAGCAGTCTTCACCCAACA
CCTTTGCTCCTTACCCTCTCGCTGGACTGAACCCAAACATGAATGTCAACAGCATGGACATGACCGGTGG
CTTGTCGGTGAAGGACCCATCCCAGTCCCAGTCACGCCTCCCCCAGTGGACGCACCCCAACTCCATGGAT
AACTTGCCCAGTGCCGCTTCCCCCCTGGAGCAGAACCCTAGCAAGCATGGTGCTATCCCTGGAGGTCTAA
GCATTGGGCCTCCAGGTAAGTCCTCCATTGATGACTCCTATGGCCGGTACGATTTAATCCAGAACAGTGA
GTCACCAGCCAGTCCTCCCGTAGCTGTTCCCCATAGCTGGTCACGTGCCAAATCTGACAGTGATAAAATC
TCAAATGGCTCTAGCATCAACTGGCCCCCAGAATTCCATCCGGGAGTTCCATGGAAAGGACTGCAGAATA
TTGACCCTGAGAATGACCCTGACGTCACTCCTGGCAGTGTCCCCACTGGGCCTACCATCAACACCACCAT
CCAGGATGTCAACCGCTACCTCCTCAAGAGTGGAGGTAAACTGTCAGACATCAAATCGACGTGGTCCTCT
GGCCCTACCTCCCACACGCAAGCCTCTCTGTCTCATGAACTATGGAAGGTGCCCAGAAACAGTACTGCAC
CCACGAGGCCACCTCCAGGGTTAACCAATCCCAAGCCCTCCTCCACCTGGGGTGCCAGCCCCCTCGGCTG
GACCAGCTCCTACTCCTCGGGTTCTGCCTGGAGCACCGACACCTCAGGAAGAACCAGCAGCTGGCTCGTT
CTTCGAAACCTCACTCCCCAGATTGATGGTTCTACACTGCGGACATTGTGTTTGCAACATGGGCCTCTTA
TCACATTCCACCTGAATCTGACTCAAGGCAATGCTGTGGTCCGGTACAGCTCCAAGGAGGAGGCTGCCAA
GGCCCAGAAGTCTCTGCACATGTGCGTCCTGGGAAACACTACCATCCTGGCCGAGTTCGCTGGTGAAGAA
GAAGTGAATCGCTTCTTAGCCCAAGGCCAGGCGCTGCCACCCACTTCCAGCTGGCAGTCCAGCAGCGCGT
CCAGCCAGCCGCGGCTCAGCGCAGCGGGCAGCTCCCATGGCCTGGTACGCAGCGACGCTGGCCACTGGAA
CGCCCCGTGCCTGGGTGGCAAGGGGAGCAGTGAGCTGGCGGCGGCCGGGGTGCCCCAGTACTCCAGCAGC
GCGGCGGCCCCGCCCAGCGCCGACGACAGCAGGGTGATAGGCAGCCCCACGCCGCTAACCACCCTGCTGC
CTGGGGACCTGCTCAGCGGGGAGTCCCTGTAGTAATCTAGAGGGCCCGCGGTTCGAAGGTAAGCCTATCC
CTAACCCTCTCCTCGGTCTCGATTCTACGCGTACCGGTCATCATCACCATCACCATTGAGTTTAAACCCG
CTGATCAGCCTCGACTGTGCCTTCTAAGGCCTGAGCTCGCTGATCAGCCTCGATCGAGGATCCAGACATG
ATAAGATACATTGATGAGTTTGGACAAACCACAACTAGAATGCAGTGAAAAAAATGCTTTATTTGTGAAA
TTTGTGATGCTATTGCTTTATTTGTAACCATTATAAGCTGCAATAAACAAGTTAACAACAACAATTGCAT
TCATTTTATGTTTCAGGTTCAGGGGGAGGTGTGGGAGGTTTTTTAAAGCAAGTAAAACCTCTACAAATGT
GGTATGGCTGATTATGATCAGTCGACCGATGCCCTTGAGAGCCTTCAACCCAGTCAGCTCCTTCCGGTGG
GCGCGGGGCATGACTATCGTCGCCGCACTTATGACTGTCTTCTTTATCATGCAACTCGTAGGACAGGTGC
CGGCAGCGCTCTGGGTCATTTTCGGCGAGGACCGCTTTCGCTGGAGCGCGACGATGATCGGCCTGTCGCT
TGCGGTATTCGGAATCTTGCACGCCCTCGCTCAAGCCTTCGTCACTGGTCCCGCCACCAAACGTTTCGGC
GAGAAGCAGGCCATTATCGCCGGCATGGCGGCCGACGCGCTGGGCTACGTCTTGCTGGCGTTCGCGACGC
GAGGCTGGATGGCCTTCCCCATTATGATTCTTCTCGCTTCCGGCGGCATCGGGATGCCCGCGTTGCAGGC
CATGCTGTCCAGGCAGGTAGATGACGACCATCAGGGACAGCTTCAAGGATCGCTCGCGGCTCTTACCAGC
CAGCAAAAGGCCAGGAACCGTAAAAAGGCCGCGTTGCTGGCGTTTTTCCATAGGCTCCGCCCCCCTGACG
AGCATCACAAAAATCGACGCTCAAGTCAGAGGTGGCGAAACCCGACAGGACTATAAAGATACCAGGCGTT
TCCCCCTGGAAGCTCCCTCGTGCGCTCTCCTGTTCCGACCCTGCCGCTTACCGGATACCTGTCCGCCTTT
CTCCCTTCGGGAAGCGTGGCGCTTTCTCAATGCTCACGCTGTAGGTATCTCAGTTCGGTGTAGGTCGTTC
GCTCCAAGCTGGGCTGTGTGCACGAACCCCCCGTTCAGCCCGACCGCTGCGCCTTATCCGGTAACTATCG
TCTTGAGTCCAACCCGGTAAGACACGACTTATCGCCACTGGCAGCAGCCACTGGTAACAGGATTAGCAGA
GCGAGGTATGTAGGCGGTGCTACAGAGTTCTTGAAGTGGTGGCCTAACTACGGCTACACTAGAAGGACAG
TATTTGGTATCTGCGCTCTGCTGAAGCCAGTTACCTTCGGAAAAAGAGTTGGTAGCTCTTGATCCGGCAA
ACAAACCACCGCTGGTAGCGGTGGTTTTTTTGTTTGCAAGCAGCAGATTACGCGCAGAAAAAAAGGATCT
CAAGAAGATCCTTTGATCTTTTCTACGGGGTCTGACGCTCAGTGGAACGAAAACTCACGTTAAGGGATTT
TGGTCATGAGATTATCAAAAAGGATCTTCACCTAGATCCTTTTAAATTAAAAATGAAGTTTTAAATCAAT
CTAAAGTATATATGAGTAAACTTGGTCTGACAGTTACCAATGCTTAATCAGTGAGGCACCTATCTCAGCG
ATCTGTCTATTTCGTTCATCCATAGTTGCCTGACTCCCCGTCGTGTAGATAACTACGATACGGGAGGGCT
TACCATCTGGCCCCAGTGCTGCAATGATACCGCGAGACCCACGCTCACCGGCTCCAGATTTATCAGCAAT
AAACCAGCCAGCCGGAAGGGCCGAGCGCAGAAGTGGTCCTGCAACTTTATCCGCCTCCATCCAGTCTATT
AATTGTTGCCGGGAAGCTAGAGTAAGTAGTTCGCCAGTTAATAGTTTGCGCAACGTTGTTGCCATTGCTG
CAGGCATCGTGGTGTCACGCTCGTCGTTTGGTATGGCTTCATTCAGCTCCGGTTCCCAACGATCAAGGCG
AGTTACATGATCCCCCATGTTGTGCAAAAAAGCGGTTAGCTCCTTCGGTCCTCCGATCGTTGTCAGAAGT
AAGTTGGCCGCAGTGTTATCACTCATGGTTATGGCAGCACTGCATAATTCTCTTACTGTCATGCCATCCG
TAAGATGCTTTTCTGTGACTGGTGAGTACTCAACCAAGTCATTCTGAGAATAGTGTATGCGGCGACCGAG
TTGCTCTTGCCCGGCGTCAACACGGGATAATACCGCGCCACATAGCAGAACTTTAAAAGTGCTCATCATT
GGAAAACGTTCTTCGGGGCGAAAACTCTCAAGGATCTTACCGCTGTTGAGATCCAGTTCGATGTAACCCA
CTCGTGCACCCAACTGATCTTCAGCATCTTTTACTTTCACCAGCGTTTCTGGGTGAGCAAAAACAGGAAG
GCAAAATGCCGCAAAAAAGGGAATAAGGGCGACACGGAAATGTTGAATACTCATACTCTTCCTTTTTCAA
TATTATTGAAGCATTTATCAGGGTTATTGTCTCATGAGCGGATACATATTTGAATGTATTTAGAAAAATA
AACAAATAGGGGTTCCGCGCACATTTCCCCGAAAAGTGCCACCTGACGTCTAAGAAACCATTATTATCAT
GACATTAACCTATAAAAATAGGCGTATCACGAGGCCCTTTCGT
